>Addgene plasmid #221411 | pDONR221-eGFP_KDEL | addgene full sequence | sequence record 437253 | Addgene NGS Result
TTCTTTCCTGCGTTATCCCCTGATTCTGTGGATAACCGTATTACCGCCTTTGAGTGAGCTGATACCGCTC
GCCGCAGCCGAACGACCGAGCGCAGCGAGTCAGTGAGCGAGGAAGCGGAAGAGCGCCCAATACGCAAACC
GCCTCTCCCCGCGCGTTGGCCGATTCATTAATGCAGCTGGCACGACAGGTTTCCCGACTGGAAAGCGGGC
AGTGAGCGCAACGCAATTAATACGCGTACCGCTAGCCAGGAAGAGTTTGTAGAAACGCAAAAAGGCCATC
CGTCAGGATGGCCTTCTGCTTAGTTTGATGCCTGGCAGTTTATGGCGGGCGTCCTGCCCGCCMCCCTCCG
GGCCGTTGCTTCACAACGTTCAAATCCGCTCCCGGCGGATTTGTCCTACTCAGGAGAGCGTTCACCGACA
AACAACAGATAAAACGAAAGGCCCAGTCTTCCGACTGAGCCTTTCGTTTTATTTGATGCCTGGCAGTTCC
CTACTCTCGCGTTAACGCTAGCATGGATGTTTTCCCAGTCACGACGTTGTAAAACGACGGCCAGTCTTAA
GCTCGGGCCCCAAATAATGATTTTATTTTGACTGATAGTGACCTGTTCGTTGCAACAAATTGATGAGCAA
TGCTTTTTTATAATGCCAACTTTGTACAAAAAAGCAGGCTCCATGGACTGGATCTGGAGGATCCTCTTCC
TGGTGGGCGCTGCCACCGGGGCCCACAGCGTGAGCAAGGGCGAGGAGCTGTTCACCGGGGTGGTGCCCAT
CCTGGTCGAGCTGGACGGCGACGTAAACGGCCACAAGTTCAGCGTGTCCGGCGAGGGCGAGGGCGATGCC
ACCTACGGCAAGCTGACCCTGAAGTTCATCTGCACCACCGGCAAGCTGCCCGTGCCCTGGCCCACCCTCG
TGACCACCCTGACCTACGGCGTGCAGTGCTTCAGCCGCTACCCCGACCACATGAAGCAGCACGACTTCTT
CAAGTCCGCCATGCCCGAAGGCTACGTCCAGGAGCGCACCATCTTCTTCAAGGACGACGGCAACTACAAG
ACCCGCGCCGAGGTGAAGTTCGAGGGCGACACCCTGGTGAACCGCATCGAGCTGAAGGGCATCGACTTCA
AGGAGGACGGCAACATCCTGGGGCACAAGCTGGAGTACAACTACAACAGCCACAACGTCTATATCATGGC
CGACAAGCAGAAGAACGGCATCAAGGTGAACTTCAAGATCCGCCACAACATCGAGGACGGCAGCGTGCAG
CTCGCCGACCACTACCAGCAGAACACCCCCATCGGCGACGGCCCCGTGCTGCTGCCCGACAACCACTACC
TGAGCACCCAGTCCGCCCTGAGCAAAGACCCCAACGAGAAGCGCGATCACATGGTCCTGCTGGAGTTCGT
GACCGCCGCCGGGATCACTCTCGGCATGGACGAGCTGTACAAGTCCGGACTCAGAACTCGAGCTCAAGCT
TCGAATTCTGCGGCCGCCACCATGGACTACAAGGATGAGCTGTAGACCCAGCTTTCTTGTACAAAGTTGG
CATTATAAGAAAGCATTGCTTATCAATTTGTTGCAACGAACAGGTCACTATCAGTCAAAATAAAATCATT
ATTTGCCATCCAGCTGATATCCCCTATAGTGAGTCGTATTACATGGTCATAGCTGTTTCCTGGCAGCTCT
GGCCCGTGTCTCAAAATCTCTGATGTTACATTGCACAAGATAAAAATATATCATCATGAACAATAAAACT
GTCTGCTTACATAAACAGTAATACAAGGGGTGTTATGAGCCATATTCAACGGGAAACGTCGAGGCCGCGA
TTAAATTCCAACATGGATGCTGATTTATATGGGTATAAATGGGCTCGCGATAATGTCGGGCAATCAGGTG
CGACAATCTATCGCTTGTATGGGAAGCCCGATGCGCCAGAGTTGTTTCTGAAACATGGCAAAGGTAGCGT
TGCCAATGATGTTACAGATGAGATGGTCAGACTAAACTGGCTGACGGAATTTATGCCTCTTCCGACCATC
AAGCATTTTATCCGTACTCCTGATGATGCATGGTTACTCACCACTGCGATCCCCGGAAAAACAGCATTCC
AGGTATTAGAAGAATATCCTGATTCAGGTGAAAATATTGTTGATGCGCTGGCAGTGTTCCTGCGCCGGTT
GCATTCGATTCCTGTTTGTAATTGTCCTTTTAACAGCGATCGCGTATTTCGTCTCGCTCAGGCGCAATCA
CGAATGAATAACGGTTTGGTTGATGCGAGTGATTTTGATGACGAGCGTAATGGCTGGCCTGTTGAACAAG
TCTGGAAAGAAATGCATAAACTTTTGCCATTCTCACCGGATTCAGTCGTCACTCATGGTGATTTCTCACT
TGATAACCTTATTTTTGACGAGGGGAAATTAATAGGTTGTATTGATGTTGGACGAGTCGGAATCGCAGAC
CGATACCAGGATCTTGCCATCCTATGGAACTGCCTCGGTGAGTTTTCTCCTTCATTACAGAAACGGCTTT
TTCAAAAATATGGTATTGATAATCCTGATATGAATAAATTGCAGTTTCATTTGATGCTCGATGAGTTTTT
CTAATCAGAATTGGTTAATTGGTTGTAACACTGGCAGAGCATTACGCTGACTTGACGGGACGGCGCAAGC
TCATGACCAAAATCCCTTAACGTGAGTTACGCGTCGTTCCACTGAGCGTCAGACCCCGTAGAAAAGATCA
AAGGATCTTCTTGAGATCCTTTTTTTCTGCGCGTAATCTGCTGCTTGCAAACAAAAAAACCACCGCTACC
AGCGGTGGTTTGTTTGCCGGATCAAGAGCTACCAACTCTTTTTCCGAAGGTAACTGGCTTCAGCAGAGCG
CAGATACCAAATACTGTTCTTCTAGTGTAGCCGTAGTTAGGCCACCACTTCAAGAACTCTGTAGCACCGC
CTACATACCTCGCTCTGCTAATCCTGTTACCAGTGGCTGCTGCCAGTGGCGATAAGTCGTGTCTTACCGG
GTTGGACTCAAGACGATAGTTACCGGATAAGGCGCAGCGGTCGGGCTGAACGGGGGGTTCGTGCACACAG
CCCAGCTTGGAGCGAACGACCTACACCGAACTGAGATACCTACAGCGTGAGCTATGAGAAAGCGCCACGC
TTCCCGAAGGGAGAAAGGCGGACAGGTATCCGGTAAGCGGCAGGGTCGGAACAGGAGAGCGCACGAGGGA
GCTTCCAGGGGGAAACGCCTGGTATCTTTATAGTCCTGTCGGGTTTCGCCACCTCTGACTTGAGCGTCGA
TTTTTGTGATGCTCGTCAGGGGGGCGGAGCCTATGGAAAAACGCCAGCAACGCGGCCTTTTTACGGTTCC
TGGCCTTTTGCTGGCCTTTTGCTCACATG
Features (pLannotate 1.2.2; 13 found; start..end, strand, type, name):
      1..121     +  rep_origin     RSF ori (fragment): Plasmids containing the RSF 1030 origin of replication can be propagated in E. coli cells that contain additional plasmids with compatible origins.
    123..215     +  CDS            lacI (fragment): lac repressor; lacI; The lac repressor binds to the lac operator to inhibit transcription in E. coli. This inhibition can be relieved by adding lactose or isopropyl-β-D-thiogalactopyranoside (IPTG).
    270..297     -  terminator     rrnB T2 terminator: transcription terminator T2 from the E. coli rrnB gene
    429..472     +  terminator     rrnB T1 terminator: Escherichia coli rrnB; transcription terminator T1 from the E. coli rrnB gene
    519..555     -  CDS            lacZα (fragment): LacZα fragment of β-galactosidase; lacZ fragment
    571..670     +  protein_bind   attL1: mutant version of attL; recombination site for the Gateway® LR reaction LR Clonase™
    673..729     +  CDS            IGHV1-2 (fragment): HV102_HUMAN - Experimental evidence at protein level: Swiss-Prot protein existence level 1. V region of the variable domain of immunoglobulin heavy chains that participates in the antigen recognition (PubMed:24600447). Immunoglobulins, also known as antibodies, are membrane-bound or secreted glycoproteins produced by B lymphocytes. In the recognition phase of humoral immunity, the membrane-bound immunoglobulins serve as receptors which, upon binding of a specific antigen, trigger the clonal expansion and differentiation of B lymphocytes into immunoglobulins- secreting plasma cells. Secreted im
    730..1443    +  CDS            EGFP: EGFP is a basic (constitutively fluorescent) green fluorescent protein published in 1996, derived from Aequorea victoria. It is reported to be a rapidly-maturing weak dimer with moderate acid sensitivity.
   1444..1481    +  misc_feature   MCS (fragment): multiple cloning site
   1516..1615    -  protein_bind   attL2: mutant version of attL; recombination site for the Gateway® LR reaction LR Clonase™
   1633..1651    -  promoter       T7 promoter: promoter for bacteriophage T7 RNA polymerase
   1785..2594    +  CDS            KanR: aminoglycoside phosphotransferase; aph(3')-Ia; confers resistance to kanamycin in bacteria or G418 (Geneticin®) in eukaryotes
   2741..3329    +  rep_origin     ori: high-copy-number ColE1/pMB1/pBR322/pUC origin of replication
