[The description below was written by a language model from this plasmid's Addgene catalogue record and pLannotate feature annotations shown in this document.]
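Description:
pDONR221-eGFP_KDEL is a Gateway entry clone of about 3.4 kb built on the pDONR221 backbone. It carries a synthetic, codon-optimized open reading frame for an ER-targeted EGFP. It is propagated in E. coli as a high-copy plasmid from a ColE1/pUC-type origin and selected with kanamycin through an aminoglycoside phosphotransferase (KanR) gene. Although catalogued under mammalian expression, the annotated sequence shows no eukaryotic promoter or polyadenylation signal near the insert. The plasmid is therefore a promoterless donor, and the ORF is meant to be moved into an expression vector of choice. rrnB T1 and T2 terminators sit upstream of the cassette, which insulates the insert from read-through transcription in bacteria. A T7 promoter lies just outside attL2. The short RSF ori, lacI and lacZα hits are fragmentary matches, probably backbone remnants rather than functional parts.

The 843 bp insert lies between attL1 and attL2, the sites that LR Clonase recombines with attR sites in a destination vector to transfer the ORF directionally. Immediately after attL1, a short segment matching the start of a human immunoglobulin heavy-chain variable region precedes the EGFP coding sequence, which is consistent with an N-terminal secretory signal peptide. A short stretch after EGFP is annotated only as an MCS fragment. From the construct name, this stretch presumably encodes a linker and the C-terminal KDEL retrieval motif, though the feature table does not label it. A signal peptide together with KDEL would direct EGFP into the secretory pathway and retain it in the endoplasmic reticulum lumen. The clone comes from a consortium collection focused on solute carrier transporters. The record does not state its specific role there, but an ER-localized fluorescent marker or control is a plausible use.
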