Addgene plasmid #221411: pDONR221-eGFP_KDEL
Purpose: Gateway entry clone with codon-optimized ORF sequence for subcloning into custom expression vectors
Depositing lab: RESOLUTE Consortium & Giulio Superti-Furga. Depositing organization: CeMM Research Center for Molecular Medicine. Publication: The RESOLUTE consortium: unlocking SLC transporters for drug discovery. Superti-Furga G, Lackner D, Wiedmer T, Ingles-Prieto A, Barbosa B, Girardi E, Goldmann U, Gurtl B, Klavins K, Klimek C, Lindinger S, Lineiro-Retes E, Muller AC, Onstein S, Redinger G, Reil D, Sedlyarov V, Wolf G, Crawford M, Everley R, ... Steppan CM. Nat Rev Drug Discov. 2020 Jul;19(7):429-430. doi: 10.1038/d41573-020-00056-6. PubMed 32265506.
Backbone
  Vector backbone: pDONR221
  Backbone manufacturer: GenScript
  Vector type: Mammalian Expression
Growth in bacteria
  Bacterial resistance: Kanamycin, 50 μg/mL
  Growth temperature: 37°C
  Growth strain: NEB Stable
  Copy number: High Copy
Gene/Insert
  Gene/Insert name: eGFP_KDEL
  Species: Synthetic
  Insert size (bp): 843
  Cloning method: Gateway Cloning
  Sequencing primers: 5′ M13; 3′ M13r
Terms and licenses: Academic/Nonprofit Terms; Industry Terms: Not Available to Industry
Depositor comments: RESOLUTE ID: PD026M-9
How to cite: pDONR221-eGFP_KDEL was a gift from RESOLUTE Consortium & Giulio Superti-Furga (Addgene plasmid # 221411 ; http://n2t.net/addgene:221411 ; RRID:Addgene_221411)
