>Addgene plasmid #221411 | pDONR221-eGFP_KDEL | depositor partial sequence | sequence record 433693 | eGFP_KDEL ORF
ATGGACTGGATCTGGAGGATCCTCTTCCTGGTGGGCGCTGCCACCGGGGCCCACAGCGTGAGCAAGGGCG
AGGAGCTGTTCACCGGGGTGGTGCCCATCCTGGTCGAGCTGGACGGCGACGTAAACGGCCACAAGTTCAG
CGTGTCCGGCGAGGGCGAGGGCGATGCCACCTACGGCAAGCTGACCCTGAAGTTCATCTGCACCACCGGC
AAGCTGCCCGTGCCCTGGCCCACCCTCGTGACCACCCTGACCTACGGCGTGCAGTGCTTCAGCCGCTACC
CCGACCACATGAAGCAGCACGACTTCTTCAAGTCCGCCATGCCCGAAGGCTACGTCCAGGAGCGCACCAT
CTTCTTCAAGGACGACGGCAACTACAAGACCCGCGCCGAGGTGAAGTTCGAGGGCGACACCCTGGTGAAC
CGCATCGAGCTGAAGGGCATCGACTTCAAGGAGGACGGCAACATCCTGGGGCACAAGCTGGAGTACAACT
ACAACAGCCACAACGTCTATATCATGGCCGACAAGCAGAAGAACGGCATCAAGGTGAACTTCAAGATCCG
CCACAACATCGAGGACGGCAGCGTGCAGCTCGCCGACCACTACCAGCAGAACACCCCCATCGGCGACGGC
CCCGTGCTGCTGCCCGACAACCACTACCTGAGCACCCAGTCCGCCCTGAGCAAAGACCCCAACGAGAAGC
GCGATCACATGGTCCTGCTGGAGTTCGTGACCGCCGCCGGGATCACTCTCGGCATGGACGAGCTGTACAA
GTCCGGACTCAGAACTCGAGCTCAAGCTTCGAATTCTGCGGCCGCCACCATGGACTACAAGGATGAGCTG
TAG
